Addgene plasmid #157346: pD649-HAsp-SIRPB1.3-COMP5AP-AviTag-9xHis
Purpose: Mammalian expression of cell-surface protein extracellular domain (isoform 3) fused to COMP5AP-AviTag-9xHis. Protein is secreted from cells.
Depositing lab: Chris Garcia. Depositing organization: Stanford University. Publication: A Human IgSF Cell-Surface Interactome Reveals a Complex Network of Protein-Protein Interactions. Wojtowicz WM, Vielmetter J, Fernandes RA, Siepe DH, Eastman CL, Chisholm GB, Cox S, Klock H, Anderson PW, Rue SM, Miller JJ, Glaser SM, Bragstad ML, Vance J, Lam AW, Lesley SA, Zinn K, Garcia KC. Cell. 2020 Aug 20;182(4):1027-1043.e17. doi: 10.1016/j.cell.2020.07.025. PubMed 32822567.
Backbone
  Vector backbone: pD649
  Backbone size w/o insert (bp): 7153
  Vector type: Mammalian Expression
Growth in bacteria
  Bacterial resistance: Ampicillin, 100 μg/mL
  Growth temperature: 37°C
  Growth strain: DH5alpha
  Copy number: High Copy
Gene/Insert
  Gene/Insert name: SIRPB1 (alt name: SIRBL)
  Species: H. sapiens (human)
  Insert size (bp): 1026
  Entrez Gene: SIRPB1 (a.k.a. CD172b, FLJ26614, SIRP-BETA-1, DKFZp686A05192)
  Promoter: CMV/SP6
  Tag / fusion protein: COMP5AP-AviTag-9xHis (C terminal on backbone)
  Cloning method: Restriction Enzyme; 5′ cloning site GCGGCCGC (not destroyed); 3′ cloning site GGCGCGCC (not destroyed)
  Sequencing primers: 5′ ATTTAGGTGACACTATAG; 3′ CGTCGCACTCCATCACGGTG
Resource information
  A portion of this plasmid was derived from a plasmid made by: synthesis by ThermoFisher
Terms and licenses: Academic/Nonprofit Terms; Industry Terms: Not Available to Industry
Depositor comments: Some plasmids in this collection may have an IS4-like element ISVsa5 family transposase upstream of the CMV promoter.
How to cite: pD649-HAsp-SIRPB1.3-COMP5AP-AviTag-9xHis was a gift from Chris Garcia (Addgene plasmid # 157346 ; http://n2t.net/addgene:157346 ; RRID:Addgene_157346)
