[The description below was written by a language model from this plasmid's Addgene catalogue record and pLannotate feature annotations shown in this document.]
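Description:
pD649-HAsp-SIRPB1.3-COMP5AP-AviTag-9xHis is a mammalian expression plasmid built on the pD649 backbone for producing a secreted, multimerized form of the extracellular domain of human SIRPB1 (isoform 3; also known as CD172b or SIRP-beta-1). It is propagated in E. coli as a high-copy plasmid through a ColE1/pUC-type origin and selected with ampicillin via a full-length β-lactamase gene. The annotation also shows an SV40 early promoter/EM7 promoter cassette driving a puromycin N-acetyltransferase gene followed by an SV40 poly(A) signal, which could allow puromycin selection in mammalian cells. Short kanamycin-resistance, lacZα, ble and f1 ori hits appear to be non-functional remnants.

Expression is driven by the CMV enhancer and immediate-early promoter, followed by a fragment of CMV intron A and an SP6 promoter, which serves as a sequencing primer site and could support in vitro transcription. The open reading frame begins with a signal sequence: the name indicates "HAsp", while the annotation tool matched this region to an IgH signal sequence fragment. The roughly 1 kb synthesized SIRPB1 ectodomain sits between retained NotI and AscI sites. It is fused at its C terminus to backbone-encoded modules: the coiled-coil region of rat cartilage oligomeric matrix protein, which assembles fusions into pentamers; human placental alkaline phosphatase as an enzymatic reporter; an AviTag for site-specific biotinylation; and a polyhistidine tag for affinity purification (9xHis by name, annotated as 8xHis). A bGH poly(A) signal ends the transcript.

The plasmid belongs to a collection made for a human immunoglobulin-superfamily cell-surface interactome screen, where a high-avidity pentameric, AP-tagged ectodomain of this kind suits detection of weak extracellular protein–protein interactions. The depositor notes that some plasmids in the collection may carry an IS4-like transposase insertion upstream of the CMV promoter; none is annotated here.
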