Features (pLannotate 1.2.2; 24 found; start..end, strand, type, name):
    119..143     -  CDS            KanR (fragment): aminoglycoside phosphotransferase; aph(3')-Ia; confers resistance to kanamycin
    254..842     +  rep_origin     ori: high-copy-number ColE1/pMB1/pBR322/pUC origin of replication
   1067..1084    +  terminator     rrnB T2 terminator (fragment): transcription terminator T2 from the E. coli rrnB gene
   1109..1128    -  CDS            lacZα (fragment): LacZα fragment of β-galactosidase; lacZ fragment
   1584..1600    +  protein_bind   lac operator: The lac repressor binds to the lac operator to inhibit transcription in E. coli. This inhibition can be relieved by adding lactose or isopropyl-β-D-thiogalactopyranoside (IPTG). lac repressor encoded by lacI
   1843..2146    +  enhancer       CMV enhancer: human cytomegalovirus immediate early enhancer
   2147..2350    +  promoter       CMV promoter: human cytomegalovirus (CMV) immediate early promoter
   2486..2529    +  intron         CMV intron (fragment): modified intron A from human cytomegalovirus
   2581..2599    +  promoter       SP6 promoter: promoter for bacteriophage SP6 RNA polymerase
   2603..2640    +  CDS            IgH signal sequence (fragment): signal sequence from the mouse immunoglobulin heavy chain variable region
   2743..3774    +  CDS            SIRPB1 (fragment): SIRBL_HUMAN - Experimental evidence at protein level: Swiss-Prot protein existence level 1. Immunoglobulin-like cell surface receptor involved in the negative regulation of receptor tyrosine kinase-coupled signaling processes. From Homo sapiens (Human).
   3871..4050    +  CDS            Comp (fragment): COMP_RAT - Experimental evidence at protein level: Swiss-Prot protein existence level 1. May play a role in the structural integrity of cartilage via its interaction with other extracellular matrix proteins such as the collagens and fibronectin. Can mediate the interaction of chondrocytes with the cartilage extracellular matrix through interaction with cell surface integrin receptors. Could play a role in the pathogenesis of osteoarthritis. Potent suppressor of apoptosis in both primary chondrocytes and transformed cells. Suppresses apoptosis by blocking the activation of caspase-3 and by indu
   4038..5490    +  CDS            SEAP (fragment): secreted alkaline phosphatase from human placenta The natural enzyme has a C-terminal transmembrane sequence that is replaced by a GPI anchor.
   5515..5556    +  CDS            AviTag™ (fragment): peptide tag that allows for enzymatic biotinylation
   5560..5583    +  CDS            8xHis: 8xHis affinity tag
   5729..5840    +  polyA_signal   bGH poly(A) signal: bovine growth hormone polyadenylation signal
   5841..5949    +  rep_origin     f1 ori (fragment): f1 bacteriophage origin of replication; arrow indicates direction of (+) strand synthesis
   5963..6292    +  promoter       SV40 promoter: SV40 enhancer and early promoter
   6340..6387    +  promoter       EM7 promoter: synthetic bacterial promoter&nbsp
   6406..7005    +  CDS            PuroR (fragment): puromycin N-acetyltransferase; pac from Streptomyces; confers resistance to puromycin
   7015..7140    +  CDS            ble (fragment): BLE_KLEPN - Experimental evidence at protein level: Swiss-Prot protein existence level 1. Binding protein with a strong affinity to the bleomycin family of antibiotics. Binds to CL990; an antimitotic-antibiotic compound. From Klebsiella pneumoniae.
   7135..7256    +  polyA_signal   SV40 poly(A) signal: SV40 polyadenylation signal
   7309..8169    -  CDS            AmpR: β-lactamase; bla; confers resistance to ampicillin, carbenicillin, and related antibiotics
   8172..89      -  promoter       AmpR promoter (fragment) (across the origin): bla
>Addgene plasmid #157346 | pD649-HAsp-SIRPB1.3-COMP5AP-AviTag-9xHis | depositor full sequence | sequence record 303801 | Full Sequence
TTTCAATATTATTGAAGCATTTATCAGGGTTATTGTCTCATGAGCGGATACATATTTGAATGTATTTAGA
AAAATAAACAAATAGGGGTCAGTGTTACAACCAATTAACCAATTCTGAACATTATCGCGAGCCCATTTAT
ACCTGAATATGGCTCATAACACCCCTTGCTCATGACCAAAATCCCTTAACGTGAGTTACGCGCGCGTCGT
TCCACTGAGCGTCAGACCCCGTAGAAAAGATCAAAGGATCTTCTTGAGATCCTTTTTTTCTGCGCGTAAT
CTGCTGCTTGCAAACAAAAAAACCACCGCTACCAGCGGTGGTTTGTTTGCCGGATCAAGAGCTACCAACT
CTTTTTCCGAAGGTAACTGGCTTCAGCAGAGCGCAGATACCAAATACTGTTCTTCTAGTGTAGCCGTAGT
TAGCCCACCACTTCAAGAACTCTGTAGCACCGCCTACATACCTCGCTCTGCTAATCCTGTTACCAGTGGC
TGCTGCCAGTGGCGATAAGTCGTGTCTTACCGGGTTGGACTCAAGACGATAGTTACCGGATAAGGCGCAG
CGGTCGGGCTGAACGGGGGGTTCGTGCACACAGCCCAGCTTGGAGCGAACGACCTACACCGAACTGAGAT
ACCTACAGCGTGAGCTATGAGAAAGCGCCACGCTTCCCGAAGGGAGAAAGGCGGACAGGTATCCGGTAAG
CGGCAGGGTCGGAACAGGAGAGCGCACGAGGGAGCTTCCAGGGGGAAACGCCTGGTATCTTTATAGTCCT
GTCGGGTTTCGCCACCTCTGACTTGAGCGTCGATTTTTGTGATGCTCGTCAGGGGGGCGGAGCCTATGGA
AAAACGCCAGCAACGCGGCCTTTTTACGGTTCCTGGCCTTTTGCTGGCCTTTTGCTCACATGTTCTTTCC
TGCGTTATCCCCTGATTCTGTGGATAACCGTATTACCGCCTTTGAGTGAGCTGATACCGCTCGCCGCAGC
CGAACGACCGAGCGCAGCGAGTCAGTGAGCGAGGAAGCGGAAGGCGAGAGTAGGGAACTGCCAGGCATCA
AACTAAGCAGAAGGCCCCTGACGGATGGCCTTTTTGCGTTTCTACAAACTCTTTCTGTGTTGTAAAACGA
CGGCCAGTCTTAAGCTCGGGCCCCCTGGGCGGTTCTGATAACGAGTAATCGTTAATCCGCAAATAACGTA
AAAACCCGCTTCGGCGGGTTTTTTTATGGGGGGAGTTTAGGGAAAGAGCATTTGTCAGAATATTTAAGGG
CGCCTGTCACTTTGCTTGATATATGAGAATTATTTAACCTTATAAATGAGAAAAAAGCAACGCACTTTAA
ATAAGATACGTTGCTTTTTCGATTGATGAACACCTATAATTAAACTATTCATCTATTATTTATGATTTTT
TGTATATACAATATTTCTAGTTTGTTAAAGAGAATTAAGAAAATAAATCTCGAAAATAATAAAGGGAAAA
TCAGTTTTTGATATCAAAATTATACATGTCAACGATAATACAAAATATAATACAAACTATAAGATGTTAT
CAGTATTTATTATCATTTAGAATAAATTTTGTGTCGCCCTTAATTGTGAGCGGATAACAATTACGAGCTT
CATGCACAGTGGCGTTGACTCAATATTGGCCATTAGCCATATTATTCATTGGTTATATAGCATAAATCAA
TATTGGCTATTGGCCATTGCATACGTTGTATCTATATCATAATATGTACATTTATATTGGCTCATGTCCA
ATATGACCGCCATGTTGGCATTGATTATTGACTAGTTATTAATAGTAATCAATTACGGGGTCATTAGTTC
ATAGCCCATATATGGAGTTCCGCGTTACATAACTTACGGTAAATGGCCCGCCTGGCTGACCGCCCAACGA
CCCCCGCCCATTGACGTCAATAATGACGTATGTTCCCATAGTAACGCCAATAGGGACTTTCCATTGACGT
CAATGGGTGGAGTATTTACGGTAAACTGCCCACTTGGCAGTACATCAAGTGTATCATATGCCAAGTACGC
CCCCTATTGACGTCAATGACGGTAAATGGCCCGCCTGGCATTATGCCCAGTACATGACCTTATGGGACTT
TCCTACTTGGCAGTACATCTACGTATTAGTCATCGCTATTACCATGGTGATGCGGTTTTGGCAGTACATC
AATGGGCGTGGATAGCGGTTTGACTCACGGGGATTTCCAAGTCTCCACCCCATTGACGTCAATGGGAGTT
TGTTTTGGCACCAAAATCAACGGGACTTTCCAAAATGTCGTAACAACTCCGCCCCATTGACGCAAATGGG
CGGTAGGCGTGTACGGTGGGAGGTCTATATAAGCAGAGCTCGTTTAGTGAACCGTCAGATCGCCTGGAGA
CGCCATCCACGCTGTTTTGACCTCCATAGAAGACACCGGGACCGATCCAGCCTCCGCGGCCGGGAACGGT
GCATTGGAACGCGGATTCCCCGTGCCAAGAGTGACGTAAGTACCGCCTATAGAGTCTATAGGCCCACCCC
CTTGGCTTCGTTAGAACGCGGCTACAATTAATACATAACCTTATGTATCATACACATACGATTTAGGTGA
CACTATAGAATAACATCCACTTTGCCTTTCTCTCCACAGGTGTCCACTCCCAGGTCCAACTGCACCTCGG
TTCTATCGAAAACGCGCCTGCTAGCGCCACCATGAAGACCATCATTGCCCTGAGCTACATCTTCTGCCTG
GTGTTCGCTGCGGCCGCCGAAGAGGAACTGCAAGTGATCCAGCCTGACAAGAGCATCTCTGTGGCCGCTG
GCGAATCTGCCACACTGCACTGTACCGTGACATCTCTGATCCCTGTGGGCCCCATCCAGTGGTTTAGAGG
TGCTGGACCTGGCAGAGAGCTGATCTACAACCAGAAAGAGGGACACTTCCCCAGAGTGACCACCGTGTCC
GACCTGACCAAGCGGAACAACATGGACTTCAGCATCCGGATCAGCAACATCACACCAGCCGATGCCGGCA
CCTACTACTGCGTGAAGTTTAGAAAGGGCAGCCCCGACCACGTGGAATTCAAATCTGGCGCCGGAACAGA
GCTGTCTGTGCGGGCTAAACCTAGCGCTCCTGTGGTTTCTGGACCTGCCGCTAGAGCTACACCTCAGCAC
ACCGTGTCTTTTACCTGCGAGAGCCACGGCTTCAGCCCCAGAGATATCACCCTGAAGTGGTTCAAGAACG
GCAACGAGCTGAGCGACTTCCAGACCAATGTTGACCCTGCCGGCGATAGCGTGTCCTACTCTATCCACTC
TACCGCCAAGGTGGTGCTGACCAGAGAAGATGTGCACAGCCAAGTGATCTGCGAGGTGGCCCATGTGACA
CTGCAAGGCGATCCTCTGAGAGGCACCGCCAACCTGTCTGAGACAATCAGAGTGCCTCCTACACTGGAAG
TGACCCAGCAGCCTGTCAGAGCCGAGAATCAAGTGAACGTGACCTGCCAAGTGCGGAAGTTCTACCCTCA
GAGACTGCAGCTGACCTGGCTGGAAAACGGCAATGTGTCCAGAACCGAGACAGCCAGCACACTGACCGAG
AACAAGGACGGCACATACAACTGGATGAGCTGGCTGCTGGTCAATGTGTCTGCCCACCGGGATGACGTGA
AGCTGACATGCCAGGTGGAACACGATGGACAGCCTGCCGTGTCTAAGAGCCACGACCTGAAAGTGTCTGC
TCACCCCAAAGAGCAGGGCAGCAATACTGCTCCTGGACCAGCTCTTGCCTCCGCCGCTCCTCTTGGCGCG
CCGGAAGATCAAGTTGATCCAAGATTGATTGATGGCAAGGGCGGATCTCTGGAGGTGCTGTTCCAGGGAC
CAGGCGGAAGCGGCAATCCCGGCGGCGATCTGGCCCCCCAGATGCTGCGCGAGCTGCAGGAGACCAATGC
CGCCCTGCAGGACGTGCGCGAGCTGCTGCGCCACCGCGTGAAGGAGATCACCTTCCTGAAGAACACCGTG
ATGGAGTGCGACGCCTGCGGTATGCAGCCCTCTAGAGGCTCCGGCTCCATCATCCCAGTTGAGGAGGAGA
ACCCGGACTTCTGGAACCGCGAGGCAGCCGAGGCCCTGGGTGCCGCCAAGAAGCTGCAGCCTGCACAGAC
AGCCGCCAAGAACCTCATCATCTTCCTGGGCGATGGGATGGGGGTGTCTACGGTGACAGCTGCCAGGATC
CTAAAAGGGCAGAAGAAGGACAAACTGGGGCCTGAGATACCCCTGGCCATGGACCGCTTCCCATATGTGG
CTCTGTCCAAGACATACAATGTAGACAAACATGTGCCAGACAGTGGAGCCACAGCCACGGCCTACCTGTG
CGGGGTCAAGGGCAACTTCCAGACCATTGGCTTGAGTGCAGCCGCCCGCTTTAACCAGTGCAACACGACA
CGCGGCAACGAGGTCATCTCCGTGATGAATCGGGCCAAGAAAGCAGGGAAGTCAGTGGGAGTGGTAACCA
CCACACGAGTGCAGCACGCCTCGCCAGCCGGCACCTACGCCCACACGGTGAACCGCAACTGGTACTCGGA
CGCCGACGTGCCTGCCTCGGCCCGCCAGGAGGGGTGCCAGGACATCGCTACGCAGCTCATCTCCAACATG
GACATTGACGTGATCCTAGGTGGAGGCCGAAAGTACATGTTTCGCATGGGAACCCCAGACCCTGAGTACC
CAGATGACTACAGCCAAGGTGGGACCAGGCTGGACGGGAAGAATCTGGTGCAGGAATGGCTGGCGAAGCG
CCAGGGTGCCCGGTATGTGTGGAACCGCACTGAGCTCATGCAGGCTTCCCTGGACCCGTCTGTGACCCAT
CTCATGGGTCTCTTTGAGCCTGGAGACATGAAATACGAGATCCACCGAGACTCCACACTGGACCCCTCCC
TGATGGAGATGACAGAGGCTGCCCTGCGCCTGCTGAGCAGGAACCCCCGCGGCTTCTTCCTCTTCGTGGA
GGGTGGTCGCATCGACCATGGTCATCATGAAAGCAGGGCTTACCGGGCACTGACTGAGACGATCATGTTC
GACGACGCCATTGAGAGGGCGGGCCAGCTCACCAGCGAGGAGGACACGCTGAGCCTCGTCACTGCCGACC
ACTCCCACGTCTTCTCCTTCGGAGGCTACCCCCTGCGAGGGAGCTCCATCTTCGGGCTGGCCCCTGGCAA
GGCCCGGGACAGGAAGGCCTACACGGTCCTCCTATACGGAAACGGTCCAGGCTATGTGCTCAAGGACGGC
GCCCGGCCGGATGTTACCGAGAGCGAGAGCGGGAGCCCCGAGTATCGGCAGCAGTCAGCAGTGCCCCTGG
ACGAAGAGACCCACGCAGGCGAGGACGTGGCGGTGTTCGCGCGCGGCCCGCAGGCGCACCTGGTTCACGG
CGTGCAGGAGCAGACCTTCATAGCGCACGTCATGGCCTTCGCCGCCTGCCTGGAGCCCTACACCGCCTGC
GACCTGGCGCCCCCCGCCGGCACCACCGACGCCGCGCACCCGGGTGGCGGAGGACTGAACGACATCTTCG
AGGCTCAGAAAATCGAATGGCACGAACATCACCATCACCATCACCATCACCATTAAGGCCGGCCTGTAGT
CACTGGCACAACGCGTTACCCGGTAAGCCAATCGGGTATACACGGTCGTCATACTGCAGACAGGGTTCTT
CTACTTTGCAAGATAGTCTTGAGTAGTAAAATAAATAGATAGAGAAAATCAGCCTCGACTGTGCCTTCTA
GTTGCCAGCCATCTGTTGTTTGCCCCTCCCCCGTGCCTTCCTTGACCCTGGAAGGTGCCACTCCCACTGT
CCTTTCCTAATAAAATGAGGAAATTGCATCACAACACTCAACCCTATCTCGGTCTATTCTTTTGATTTAT
AAGGGATTTTGCCGATTTCGGCCTATTGGTTAAAAAATGAGCTGATTTAACAAAAATTTAACGCGAATTA
ATTCTGTGGAATGTGTGTCAGTTAGGGTGTGGAAAGTCCCCAGGCTCCCCAGCAGGCAGAAGTATGCAAA
GCATGCATCTCAATTAGTCAGCAACCAGGTGTGGAAAGTCCCCAGGCTCCCCAGCAGGCAGAAGTATGCA
AAGCATGCATCTCAATTAGTCAGCAACCATAGTCCCGCCCCTAACTCCGCCCATCCCGCCCCTAACTCCG
CCCAGTTCCGCCCATTCTCCGCCCCATGGCTGACTAATTTTTTTTATTTATGCAGAGGCCGAGGCCGCCT
CTGCCTCTGAGCTATTCCAGAAGTAGTGAGGAGGCTTTTTTGGAGGCCTAGGCTTTTGCAAAAAGCTCCC
GGGAGCTTGTATATCCATTTTCGGATCTGATCAGCACGTGTTGACAATTAATCATCGGCATAGTATATCG
GCATAGTATAATACGACAAGGTGAGGAACTAAACCATGACCGAGTACAAGCCCACGGTGCGCCTCGCCAC
CCGCGACGACGTCCCCAGGGCCGTACGCACCCTCGCCGCCGCGTTCGCCGACTACCCCGCCACGCGCCAC
ACCGTCGATCCGGACCGCCACATCGAGCGGGTCACCGAGCTGCAAGAACTCTTCCTCACGCGCGTCGGGC
TCGACATCGGCAAGGTGTGGGTCGCGGACGACGGCGCCGCGGTGGCGGTCTGGACCACGCCGGAGAGCGT
CGAAGCGGGGGCGGTGTTCGCCGAGATCGGCCCGCGCATGGCCGAGTTGAGCGGTTCCCGGCTGGCCGCG
CAGCAACAGATGGAAGGCCTCCTGGCGCCGCACCGGCCCAAGGAGCCCGCGTGGTTCCTGGCCACCGTCG
GCGTCTCGCCCGACCACCAGGGCAAGGGTCTGGGCAGCGCCGTCGTGCTCCCCGGAGTGGAGGCGGCCGA
GCGCGCCGGGGTGCCCGCCTTCCTGGAGACATCCGCGCCCCGCAACCTCCCCTTCTACGAGCGGCTCGGC
TTCACCGTCACCGCCGACGTCGAGGTGCCCGAAGGACCGCGCACCTGGTGCATGACCCGCAAGCCCGGTG
CCTGACACGTGCTACGAGATTTCGATTCCACCGCCGCCTTCTATGAAAGGTTGGGCTTCGGAATCGTTTT
CCGGGACGCCGGCTGGATGATCCTCCAGCGCGGGGATCTCATGCTGGAGTTCTTCGCCCACCCCAACTTG
TTTATTGCAGCTTATAATGGTTACAAATAAAGCAATAGCATCACAAATTTCACAAATAAAGCATTTTTTT
CACTGCATTCTAGTTGTGGTTTGTCCAAACTCATCAATGTATCTTATCATGTCTGTATACCGTCGACCTC
TAGCTAGAGCTTGGCGTAATCATGGTCATTACCAATGCTTAATCAGTGAGGCACCTATCTCAGCGATCTG
TCTATTTCGTTCATCCATAGTTGCCTGACTCCCCGTCGTGTAGATAACTACGATACGGGAGGGCTTACCA
TCTGGCCCCAGCGCTGCGATGATACCGCGAGAACCACGCTCACCGGCTCCGGATTTATCAGCAATAAACC
AGCCAGCCGGAAGGGCCGAGCGCAGAAGTGGTCCTGCAACTTTATCCGCCTCCATCCAGTCTATTAATTG
TTGCCGGGAAGCTAGAGTAAGTAGTTCGCCAGTTAATAGTTTGCGCAACGTTGTTGCCATCGCTACAGGC
ATCGTGGTGTCACGCTCGTCGTTTGGTATGGCTTCATTCAGCTCCGGTTCCCAACGATCAAGGCGAGTTA
CATGATCCCCCATGTTGTGCAAAAAAGCGGTTAGCTCCTTCGGTCCTCCGATCGTTGTCAGAAGTAAGTT
GGCCGCAGTGTTATCACTCATGGTTATGGCAGCACTGCATAATTCTCTTACTGTCATGCCATCCGTAAGA
TGCTTTTCTGTGACTGGTGAGTACTCAACCAAGTCATTCTGAGAATAGTGTATGCGGCGACCGAGTTGCT
CTTGCCCGGCGTCAATACGGGATAATACCGCGCCACATAGCAGAACTTTAAAAGTGCTCATCATTGGAAA
ACGTTCTTCGGGGCGAAAACTCTCAAGGATCTTACCGCTGTTGAGATCCAGTTCGATGTAACCCACTCGT
GCACCCAACTGATCTTCAGCATCTTTTACTTTCACCAGCGTTTCTGGGTGAGCAAAAACAGGAAGGCAAA
ATGCCGCAAAAAAGGGAATAAGGGCGACACGGAAATGTTGAATACTCATATTCTTCCTT
