>Addgene plasmid #157346 | pD649-HAsp-SIRPB1.3-COMP5AP-AviTag-9xHis | depositor partial sequence | sequence record 303802 | insert (extracellular domain)
GAAGAGGAACTGCAAGTGATCCAGCCTGACAAGAGCATCTCTGTGGCCGCTGGCGAATCTGCCACACTGC
ACTGTACCGTGACATCTCTGATCCCTGTGGGCCCCATCCAGTGGTTTAGAGGTGCTGGACCTGGCAGAGA
GCTGATCTACAACCAGAAAGAGGGACACTTCCCCAGAGTGACCACCGTGTCCGACCTGACCAAGCGGAAC
AACATGGACTTCAGCATCCGGATCAGCAACATCACACCAGCCGATGCCGGCACCTACTACTGCGTGAAGT
TTAGAAAGGGCAGCCCCGACCACGTGGAATTCAAATCTGGCGCCGGAACAGAGCTGTCTGTGCGGGCTAA
ACCTAGCGCTCCTGTGGTTTCTGGACCTGCCGCTAGAGCTACACCTCAGCACACCGTGTCTTTTACCTGC
GAGAGCCACGGCTTCAGCCCCAGAGATATCACCCTGAAGTGGTTCAAGAACGGCAACGAGCTGAGCGACT
TCCAGACCAATGTTGACCCTGCCGGCGATAGCGTGTCCTACTCTATCCACTCTACCGCCAAGGTGGTGCT
GACCAGAGAAGATGTGCACAGCCAAGTGATCTGCGAGGTGGCCCATGTGACACTGCAAGGCGATCCTCTG
AGAGGCACCGCCAACCTGTCTGAGACAATCAGAGTGCCTCCTACACTGGAAGTGACCCAGCAGCCTGTCA
GAGCCGAGAATCAAGTGAACGTGACCTGCCAAGTGCGGAAGTTCTACCCTCAGAGACTGCAGCTGACCTG
GCTGGAAAACGGCAATGTGTCCAGAACCGAGACAGCCAGCACACTGACCGAGAACAAGGACGGCACATAC
AACTGGATGAGCTGGCTGCTGGTCAATGTGTCTGCCCACCGGGATGACGTGAAGCTGACATGCCAGGTGG
AACACGATGGACAGCCTGCCGTGTCTAAGAGCCACGACCTGAAAGTGTCTGCTCACCCCAAAGAGCAGGG
CAGCAATACTGCTCCTGGACCAGCTCTTGCCTCCGCCGCTCCTCTT
